Addgene plasmid #245863: MlumB10
Purpose: Archael (Methanomassiliicoccus luminyensis B10) 16S rRNA expression
Depositing lab: Roland Hatzenpichler. Depositing organization: Montana State University. Publication: A collection of archaeal 16S rRNA Clone-FISH cultures for probe validation in fluorescence in situ hybridization experiments. Van Beek JM, Robles G, Mewalal R, Blaby I, Hatzenpichler R. Microbiol Resour Announc. 2025 Dec 11;14(12):e0113125. doi: 10.1128/mra.01131-25. Epub 2025 Nov 17. PubMed 41247030.
Backbone
  Vector backbone: pcr2.1-oriT
  Vector type: Other
Growth in bacteria
  Bacterial resistance: Ampicillin and Kanamycin, 100 & 50 μg/mL
  Growth temperature: 37°C
  Growth strain: DH5alpha
  Copy number: High Copy
Gene/Insert
  Gene/Insert name: 16S rRNA
  Species: Methanomassiliicoccus luminyensis B10
  Cloning method: Gibson Cloning
  Sequencing primers: 5′ ATTGTAATACGACTCACTATAGGGCGAATT; 3′ CTAGCATAACCCCTTGGGGCCTCTAAACGGGTCTTGAGGGGTTTTTTGTGCATGCTCGAGCGGCCGCCAGTGTGATGG
Resource information
  A portion of this plasmid was derived from a plasmid made by: DOE Joint Genome Institute
Terms and licenses: Academic/Nonprofit Terms; Industry Terms: Not Available to Industry
How to cite: MlumB10 was a gift from Roland Hatzenpichler (Addgene plasmid # 245863 ; http://n2t.net/addgene:245863 ; RRID:Addgene_245863)
