[The description below was written by a language model from this plasmid's Addgene catalogue record and pLannotate feature annotations shown in this document.]
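Description:
MlumB10 is a high-copy E. coli cloning plasmid built on the pCR2.1-oriT backbone that carries the 16S ribosomal RNA gene of the methanogenic archaeon Methanomassiliicoccus luminyensis B10, inserted by Gibson assembly. It replicates from a ColE1/pUC-type origin and is selected with both ampicillin (β-lactamase) and kanamycin (the Tn5-derived neo/nptII gene, preceded by a remnant of the Tn5 transposase). The backbone also retains an f1 phage origin, an incP origin of transfer with a traJ fragment that would permit conjugative mobilisation from a suitable donor, and the lac promoter/operator region with a lacZα fragment that is interrupted by the cloning site.

The payload is an approximately 1.5 kb archaeal small-subunit rRNA sequence placed between a T7 promoter and a T7 terminator, so that the full-length rRNA can be transcribed to high levels in an E. coli host supplying T7 RNA polymerase. This is the basis of Clone-FISH: cells heterologously expressing a target 16S rRNA serve as stand-ins for organisms that are hard to culture, allowing oligonucleotide probes to be tested and hybridisation conditions optimised for fluorescence in situ hybridisation. The plasmid belongs to a collection of archaeal 16S rRNA clones made for such probe validation.

The two sequence records differ. The depositor's 5,900 nt map shows the cassette in the forward orientation with its own T7 promoter plus a second, opposing backbone T7 promoter downstream. The 5,870 nt sequencing result shows the rRNA and terminator on the opposite strand, driven by a single T7 promoter. In both cases the rRNA lies between a T7 promoter and terminator.
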