Features (pLannotate 1.2.2; 17 found; start..end, strand, type, name):
      2..94      +  CDS            lacI (fragment): lac repressor; lacI; The lac repressor binds to the lac operator to inhibit transcription in E. coli. This inhibition can be relieved by adding lactose or isopropyl-β-D-thiogalactopyranoside (IPTG).
    107..128     +  protein_bind   CAP binding site: CAP binding activates transcription in the presence of cAMP. E. coli catabolite activator protein
    143..173     +  promoter       lac promoter: promoter for the E. coli lac operon
    181..197     +  protein_bind   lac operator: The lac repressor binds to the lac operator to inhibit transcription in E. coli. This inhibition can be relieved by adding lactose or isopropyl-β-D-thiogalactopyranoside (IPTG). lac repressor encoded by lacI
    354..372     +  promoter       T7 promoter: promoter for bacteriophage T7 RNA polymerase
    379..1846    +  ncRNA          SSU rRNA archaea: Accession: RF01959 - Archaeal small subunit ribosomal RNA
   1849..1896    +  terminator     T7 terminator: transcription terminator for bacteriophage T7 RNA polymerase
   1934..1952    -  promoter       T7 promoter: promoter for bacteriophage T7 RNA polymerase
   1955..2112    +  CDS            lacZα (fragment): LacZα fragment of β-galactosidase; lacZ fragment
   2121..2184    -  CDS            traJ (fragment): oriT-recognizing protein; traJ
   2217..2326    -  oriT           oriT: incP origin of transfer
   2521..2944    +  rep_origin     f1 ori (sequence partly withheld): f1 bacteriophage origin of replication; arrow indicates direction of (+) strand synthesis
   2957..3256    +  CDS            tnpA (fragment): TN5P_ECOLX - Also known as tnp. Experimental evidence at protein level: Swiss-Prot protein existence level 1. Mediates transposition of transposon Tn5 by a 'cut and paste' mechanism. First, the monomeric transposase binds the 19 bp inverted DNA repeats flanking the transposon. Then, dimerization of the DNA- bound transposase creates a synaptic DNA complex. After nicking of the first DNA strand, excision of the transposon proceeds through a series of intermediates. The transposase then mediates the insertion of the transposon at a new site by strand transfer. The activity of the wild- type tran
   3288..4079    +  CDS            neo: KKA2_KLEPN - Also known as kan, nptII. Experimental evidence at protein level: Swiss-Prot protein existence level 1. Resistance to kanamycin, neomycin, paromomycin, ribostamycin, butirosin and gentamicin B. From Klebsiella pneumoniae.
   4083..4099    +  promoter       AmpR promoter (fragment): bla
   4100..4960    +  CDS            AmpR: β-lactamase; bla; confers resistance to ampicillin, carbenicillin, and related antibiotics
   5131..5719    +  rep_origin     ori: high-copy-number ColE1/pMB1/pBR322/pUC origin of replication
>Addgene plasmid #245863 | MlumB10 | depositor full sequence | sequence record 483445 | MlumB10 sequence 5900 bps
AGCGCCCAATACGCAAACCGCCTCTCCCCGCGCGTTGGCCGATTCATTAATGCAGCTGGCACGACAGGTT
TCCCGACTGGAAAGCGGGCAGTGAGCGCAACGCAATTAATGTGAGTTAGCTCACTCATTAGGCACCCCAG
GCTTTACACTTTATGCTTCCGGCTCGTATGTTGTGTGGAATTGTGAGCGGATAACAATTTCACACAGGAA
ACAGCTATGACCATGATTACGCCAAGCTTGGTACCGAGCTCGGATCCACTAGTAACGGCCGCCAGTGTGC
TGGAATTCGGCTTAAGCCGAATTCTGCAGATATCCATCACACTGGCGGCCGCTCGAGCATGCATCTAGAA
TTGTAATACGACTCACTATAGGGCGAATTATTCCGGTTGATCCTGCCGGCGGCCACCGCTATTGGAATAC
GATTAAGACATGCGAGTCGAGAGACGTAAGGTCTCGGCAGACCGCTCAGTAACACGTGGATAACATGCCC
TAAGGTGGGGGATAATCTCGGGAAACTGAGGATAATACCCCATAGGTCTAGCATGCTGGAATGCTACTAG
GCCGAAAACTCCGGTGCCTTAGGATTGGTCTGCGGTCTATCAGGCAGTAGTGGGTGTAATGGACCCACTA
GCCCGTGACGGATATGGGCCTTGAGAGAGGGAGCCCAGAGATGGACTCTGAGACATGAGTCCAGGCCCTA
CGGGGCGCAGCAGTCGCGAAAACTTCGCAATGGGGGAAACCCCGACGAGGGAATTCCAAGTGCCAGCACT
TTGTGTTGGCTGTTCTTCTGTCTAAAAAACAGGAGAAGTAAGGGGCGGGTAAGACGGGTGCCAGCCGCCG
CGGTAATACCCGCGCCCCAAGTGGTGGTCGATATTATTGAGCCTAAAACGTCCGTAGCCGGTCTTCTAAA
TCCTTGGGTAAATCGGGCAGCTCAACTGTCCGAATTCCGGGGAGACTGGGAGACTTGGGACCGGGAGAGG
TCAGAGGTACTTCTGGGGTAGGGGTAAAATCCTGTAATCCTGGAAGGACCACCGGTGGCGAAGGCGTCTG
ACTAGAACGGATCCGACGGTGAGGGACGAAGCCCTGGGGCGCAAACGGGATTAGATACCCCGGTAGTCCA
GGGTGTAAACGCTGCGGGCTTGGTGTTGGGGGTCCTTAGTGGGCGCCCAGTGCCGGAGAGAAGTTGTTAA
GCCTGCTGCTTGGGGAGTATGTCCGCAAGGATGAAACTTAAAGGAATTGGCGGGGGAGCACCGCAACGGG
AGGAGCGTGCGGTTCAATTGGATTCAACGCCGAAAAACTCACCAGGAGCGACGGATATATGAAGGTCAAG
CCGATGACTTTACCTGATTTTCCGAGAGGTGGTGCATGGCCGTCGTCAGTTCGTACCGTAAGGCGTTCTC
TTAAGTGAGATAACGAACGAGACCCTCACCATTAATTGCTAGTCCCTTCTCCGGAGGGGGCGCACATTAA
TGGGACCGCTGGCGCTAAGTCAGAGGAAGGAGAGGTCAACGGTAGGTCCGTATGCCCCGAATCCCCTGGG
CAACACGCGCGCTACAAAGGACGGGACAATGGGCTTCGACACCGAAAGGTGGAGACAATCCTGAAACCCG
TCCATAGTTCGGATTGGGGGCTGTAACCCGCCCCCATGAAGCTGGATTCCGTAGTAATCGCTTGTCAACA
TCAAGCGGTGAATATGCCCCTGCTCCTTGCACACACCGCCCGTCAAACCACCCGAGTTGGGTTTCAGTGA
GGATGTTTCTTATTGGGGCTTTCGAACTGAGATTCAGCAAGGAGGGTTAAGTCGTAACAAGGTATCTGTA
GGGGAACCTGCAGATGGATCACCTCCTACTAGCATAACCCCTTGGGGCCTCTAAACGGGTCTTGAGGGGT
TTTTTGTGCATGCTCGAGCGGCCGCCAGTGTGATGGAATTCGCCCTATAGTGAGTCGTATTACAATTCAC
TGGCCGTCGTTTTACAACGTCGTGACTGGGAAAACCCTGGCGTTACCCAACTTAATCGCCTTGCAGCACA
TCCCCCTTTCGCCAGCTGGCGTAATAGCGAAGAGGCCCGCACCGATCGCCCTTCCCAACAGTTGCGCAGC
CTGAATGGCGAATGGACGCGCTGGAAGGCAGTACACCTTGATAGGTGGGCTGCCCTTCCTGGTTGGCTTG
GTTTCATCAGCCATCCGCTTGCCCTCATCTGTTACGCCGGCGGTAGCCGGCCAGCCTCGCAGAGCAGGAT
TCCCGTTGAGCACCGCCAGGTGCGAATAAGGGACAGTGAAGAAGGAACACCCGCTCGCGGGTGGGCCTAC
TTCACCTATCCTGCCCGGCTGACGCCGTTGGATACACCAAGGAAAGTCTACACGAACCCTTTGGCAAAAT
CCTGTATATCGTGCGAAAAAGGATGGATATACCGAAAAAATCGCTATAATGACCCCGAAGCAGGGTTATG
CAGCGGAAAAGCGCTGCTTCCCTGCTGTTTTGTGGAATATCTACCGACTGGAAACAGGCAAATGCAGGAA
[119 nt withheld, positions 2521-2639]
C
[91 nt withheld, positions 2641-2731]
A
[49 nt withheld, positions 2733-2781]
CCTTTGACGTTGGAGTCCACGTTCTTT
[37 nt withheld, positions 2809-2845]
ACCCTATCTCGGTCTATTCTTTTGATTTATAAGGGATTTTGCCGATTTCGGCCTATTGGTTAAAAAATGA
GCTGATTTAACAAAAATTTAACGCGAATTTTAACAAAATTCAGGGCGCAAGGGCTGCTAAAGGAAGCGGA
ACACGTAGAAAGCCAGTCCGCAGAAACGGTGCTGACCCCGGATGAATGTCAGCTACTGGGCTATCTGGAC
AAGGGAAAACGCAAGCGCAAAGAGAAAGCAGGTAGCTTGCAGTGGGCTTACATGGCGATAGCTAGACTGG
GCGGTTTTATGGACAGCAAGCGAACCGGAATTGCCAGCTGGGGCGCCCTCTGGTAAGGTTGGGAAGCCCT
GCAAAGTAAACTGGATGGCTTTCTTGCCGCCAAGGATCTGATGGCGCAGGGGATCAAGATCTGATCAAGA
GACAGGATGAGGATCGTTTCGCATGATTGAACAAGATGGATTGCACGCAGGTTCTCCGGCCGCTTGGGTG
GAGAGGCTATTCGGCTATGACTGGGCACAACAGACAATCGGCTGCTCTGATGCCGCCGTGTTCCGGCTGT
CAGCGCAGGGGCGCCCGGTTCTTTTTGTCAAGACCGACCTGTCCGGTGCCCTGAATGAACTGCAGGACGA
GGCAGCGCGGCTATCGTGGCTGGCCACGACGGGCGTTCCTTGCGCAGCTGTGCTCGACGTTGTCACTGAA
GCGGGAAGGGACTGGCTGCTATTGGGCGAAGTGCCGGGGCAGGATCTCCTGTCATCCCACCTTGCTCCTG
CCGAGAAAGTATCCATCATGGCTGATGCAATGCGGCGGCTGCATACGCTTGATCCGGCTACCTGCCCATT
CGACCACCAAGCGAAACATCGCATCGAGCGAGCACGTACTCGGATGGAAGCCGGTCTTGTCGATCAGGAT
GATCTGGACGAAGAGCATCAGGGGCTCGCGCCAGCCGAACTGTTCGCCAGGCTCAAGGCGCGCATGCCCG
ACGGCGAGGATCTCGTCGTGACCCATGGCGATGCCTGCTTGCCGAATATCATGGTGGAAAATGGCCGCTT
TTCTGGATTCATCGACTGTGGCCGGCTGGGTGTGGCGGACCGCTATCAGGACATAGCGTTGGCTACCCGT
GATATTGCTGAAGAGCTTGGCGGCGAATGGGCTGACCGCTTCCTCGTGCTTTACGGTATCGCCGCTCCCG
ATTCGCAGCGCATCGCCTTCTATCGCCTTCTTGACGAGTTCTTCTGAATTGAAAAAGGAAGAGTATGAGT
ATTCAACATTTCCGTGTCGCCCTTATTCCCTTTTTTGCGGCATTTTGCCTTCCTGTTTTTGCTCACCCAG
AAACGCTGGTGAAAGTAAAAGATGCTGAAGATCAGTTGGGTGCACGAGTGGGTTACATCGAACTGGATCT
CAACAGCGGTAAGATCCTTGAGAGTTTTCGCCCCGAAGAACGTTTTCCAATGATGAGCACTTTTAAAGTT
CTGCTATGTGGCGCGGTATTATCCCGTATTGACGCCGGGCAAGAGCAACTCGGTCGCCGCATACACTATT
CTCAGAATGACTTGGTTGAGTACTCACCAGTCACAGAAAAGCATCTTACGGATGGCATGACAGTAAGAGA
ATTATGCAGTGCTGCCATAACCATGAGTGATAACACTGCGGCCAACTTACTTCTGACAACGATCGGAGGA
CCGAAGGAGCTAACCGCTTTTTTGCACAACATGGGGGATCATGTAACTCGCCTTGATCGTTGGGAACCGG
AGCTGAATGAAGCCATACCAAACGACGAGCGTGACACCACGATGCCTGTAGCAATGGCAACAACGTTGCG
CAAACTATTAACTGGCGAACTACTTACTCTAGCTTCCCGGCAACAATTAATAGACTGGATGGAGGCGGAT
AAAGTTGCAGGACCACTTCTGCGCTCGGCCCTTCCGGCTGGCTGGTTTATTGCTGATAAATCTGGAGCCG
GTGAGCGTGGGTCTCGCGGTATCATTGCAGCACTGGGGCCAGATGGTAAGCCCTCCCGTATCGTAGTTAT
CTACACGACGGGGAGTCAGGCAACTATGGATGAACGAAATAGACAGATCGCTGAGATAGGTGCCTCACTG
ATTAAGCATTGGTAACTGTCAGACCAAGTTTACTCATATATACTTTAGATTGATTTAAAACTTCATTTTT
AATTTAAAAGGATCTAGGTGAAGATCCTTTTTGATAATCTCATGACCAAAATCCCTTAACGTGAGTTTTC
GTTCCACTGAGCGTCAGACCCCGTAGAAAAGATCAAAGGATCTTCTTGAGATCCTTTTTTTCTGCGCGTA
ATCTGCTGCTTGCAAACAAAAAAACCACCGCTACCAGCGGTGGTTTGTTTGCCGGATCAAGAGCTACCAA
CTCTTTTTCCGAAGGTAACTGGCTTCAGCAGAGCGCAGATACCAAATACTGTTCTTCTAGTGTAGCCGTA
GTTAGGCCACCACTTCAAGAACTCTGTAGCACCGCCTACATACCTCGCTCTGCTAATCCTGTTACCAGTG
GCTGCTGCCAGTGGCGATAAGTCGTGTCTTACCGGGTTGGACTCAAGACGATAGTTACCGGATAAGGCGC
AGCGGTCGGGCTGAACGGGGGGTTCGTGCACACAGCCCAGCTTGGAGCGAACGACCTACACCGAACTGAG
ATACCTACAGCGTGAGCTATGAGAAAGCGCCACGCTTCCCGAAGGGAGAAAGGCGGACAGGTATCCGGTA
AGCGGCAGGGTCGGAACAGGAGAGCGCACGAGGGAGCTTCCAGGGGGAAACGCCTGGTATCTTTATAGTC
CTGTCGGGTTTCGCCACCTCTGACTTGAGCGTCGATTTTTGTGATGCTCGTCAGGGGGGCGGAGCCTATG
GAAAAACGCCAGCAACGCGGCCTTTTTACGGTTCCTGGCCTTTTGCTGGCCTTTTGCTCACATGTTCTTT
CCTGCGTTATCCCCTGATTCTGTGGATAACCGTATTACCGCCTTTGAGTGAGCTGATACCGCTCGCCGCA
GCCGAACGACCGAGCGCAGCGAGTCAGTGAGCGAGGAAGCGGAAG
