Features (pLannotate 1.2.2; 16 found; start..end, strand, type, name):
      2..94      +  CDS            lacI (fragment): lac repressor; lacI; The lac repressor binds to the lac operator to inhibit transcription in E. coli. This inhibition can be relieved by adding lactose or isopropyl-β-D-thiogalactopyranoside (IPTG).
    107..128     +  protein_bind   CAP binding site: CAP binding activates transcription in the presence of cAMP. E. coli catabolite activator protein
    143..173     +  promoter       lac promoter: promoter for the E. coli lac operon
    181..197     +  protein_bind   lac operator: The lac repressor binds to the lac operator to inhibit transcription in E. coli. This inhibition can be relieved by adding lactose or isopropyl-β-D-thiogalactopyranoside (IPTG). lac repressor encoded by lacI
    380..427     -  terminator     T7 terminator: transcription terminator for bacteriophage T7 RNA polymerase
    428..1895    -  ncRNA          SSU rRNA archaea: Accession: RF01959 - Archaeal small subunit ribosomal RNA
   1904..1922    -  promoter       T7 promoter: promoter for bacteriophage T7 RNA polymerase
   1925..2082    +  CDS            lacZα (fragment): LacZα fragment of β-galactosidase; lacZ fragment
   2091..2154    -  CDS            traJ (fragment): oriT-recognizing protein; traJ
   2187..2296    -  oriT           oriT: incP origin of transfer
   2491..2914    +  rep_origin     f1 ori (sequence partly withheld): f1 bacteriophage origin of replication; arrow indicates direction of (+) strand synthesis
   2927..3226    +  CDS            tnpA (fragment): TN5P_ECOLX - Also known as tnp. Experimental evidence at protein level: Swiss-Prot protein existence level 1. Mediates transposition of transposon Tn5 by a 'cut and paste' mechanism. First, the monomeric transposase binds the 19 bp inverted DNA repeats flanking the transposon. Then, dimerization of the DNA- bound transposase creates a synaptic DNA complex. After nicking of the first DNA strand, excision of the transposon proceeds through a series of intermediates. The transposase then mediates the insertion of the transposon at a new site by strand transfer. The activity of the wild- type tran
   3258..4049    +  CDS            neo: KKA2_KLEPN - Also known as kan, nptII. Experimental evidence at protein level: Swiss-Prot protein existence level 1. Resistance to kanamycin, neomycin, paromomycin, ribostamycin, butirosin and gentamicin B. From Klebsiella pneumoniae.
   4053..4069    +  promoter       AmpR promoter (fragment): bla
   4070..4930    +  CDS            AmpR: β-lactamase; bla; confers resistance to ampicillin, carbenicillin, and related antibiotics
   5101..5689    +  rep_origin     ori: high-copy-number ColE1/pMB1/pBR322/pUC origin of replication
>Addgene plasmid #245863 | MlumB10 | addgene full sequence | sequence record 491211 | Addgene NGS Result
AGCGCCCAATACGCAAACCGCCTCTCCCCGCGCGTTGGCCGATTCATTAATGCAGCTGGCACGACAGGTT
TCCCGACTGGAAAGCGGGCAGTGAGCGCAACGCAATTAATGTGAGTTAGCTCACTCATTAGGCACCCCAG
GCTTTACACTTTATGCTTCCGGCTCGTATGTTGTGTGGAATTGTGAGCGGATAACAATTTCACACAGGAA
ACAGCTATGACCATGATTACGCCAAGCTTGGTACCGAGCTCGGATCCACTAGTAACGGCCGCCAGTGTGC
TGGAATTCGGCTTAAGCCGAATTCTGCAGATATCCATCACACTGGCGGCCGCTCGAGCATGCATCTAGAC
CATCACACTGGCGGCCGCTCGAGCATGCACAAAAAACCCCTCAAGACCCGTTTAGAGGCCCCAAGGGGTT
ATGCTAGTAGGAGGTGATCCATCTGCAGGTTCCCCTACAGATACCTTGTTACGACTTAACCCTCCTTGCT
GAATCTCAGTTCGAAAGCCCCAATAAGAAACATCCTCACTGAAACCCAACTCGGGTGGTTTGACGGGCGG
TGTGTGCAAGGAGCAGGGGCATATTCACCGCTTGATGTTGACAAGCGATTACTACGGAATCCAGCTTCAT
GGGGGCGGGTTACAGCCCCCAATCCGAACTATGGACGGGTTTCAGGATTGTCTCCACCTTTCGGTGTCGA
AGCCCATTGTCCCGTCCTTTGTAGCGCGCGTGTTGCCCAGGGGATTCGGGGCATACGGACCTACCGTTGA
CCTCTCCTTCCTCTGACTTAGCGCCAGCGGTCCCATTAATGTGCGCCCCCTCCGGAGAAGGGACTAGCAA
TTAATGGTGAGGGTCTCGTTCGTTATCTCACTTAAGAGAACGCCTTACGGTACGAACTGACGACGGCCAT
GCACCACCTCTCGGAAAATCAGGTAAAGTCATCGGCTTGACCTTCATATATCCGTCGCTCCTGGTGAGTT
TTTCGGCGTTGAATCCAATTGAACCGCACGCTCCTCCCGTTGCGGTGCTCCCCCGCCAATTCCTTTAAGT
TTCATCCTTGCGGACATACTCCCCAAGCAGCAGGCTTAACAACTTCTCTCCGGCACTGGGCGCCCACTAA
GGACCCCCAACACCAAGCCCGCAGCGTTTACACCCTGGACTACCGGGGTATCTAATCCCGTTTGCGCCCC
AGGGCTTCGTCCCTCACCGTCGGATCCGTTCTAGTCAGACGCCTTCGCCACCGGTGGTCCTTCCAGGATT
ACAGGATTTTACCCCTACCCCAGAAGTACCTCTGACCTCTCCCGGTCCCAAGTCTCCCAGTCTCCCCGGA
ATTCGGACAGTTGAGCTGCCCGATTTACCCAAGGATTTAGAAGACCGGCTACGGACGTTTTAGGCTCAAT
AATATCGACCACCACTTGGGGCGCGGGTATTACCGCGGCGGCTGGCACCCGTCTTACCCGCCCCTTACTT
CTCCTGTTTTTTAGACAGAAGAACAGCCAACACAAAGTGCTGGCACTTGGAATTCCCTCGTCGGGGTTTC
CCCCATTGCGAAGTTTTCGCGACTGCTGCGCCCCGTAGGGCCTGGACTCATGTCTCAGAGTCCATCTCTG
GGCTCCCTCTCTCAAGGCCCATATCCGTCACGGGCTAGTGGGTCCATTACACCCACTACTGCCTGATAGA
CCGCAGACCAATCCTAAGGCACCGGAGTTTTCGGCCTAGTAGCATTCCAGCATGCTAGACCTATGGGGTA
TTATCCTCAGTTTCCCGAGATTATCCCCCACCTTAGGGCATGTTATCCACGTGTTACTGAGCGGTCTGCC
GAGACCTTACGTCTCTCGACTCGCATGTCTTAATCGTATTCCAATAGCGGTGGCCGCCGGCAGGATCAAC
CGGAATAATTCGCCCTATAGTGAGTCGTATTACAATTCACTGGCCGTCGTTTTACAACGTCGTGACTGGG
AAAACCCTGGCGTTACCCAACTTAATCGCCTTGCAGCACATCCCCCTTTCGCCAGCTGGCGTAATAGCGA
AGAGGCCCGCACCGATCGCCCTTCCCAACAGTTGCGCAGCCTGAATGGCGAATGGACGCGCTGGAAGGCA
GTACACCTTGATAGGTGGGCTGCCCTTCCTGGTTGGCTTGGTTTCATCAGCCATCCGCTTGCCCTCATCT
GTTACGCCGGCGGTAGCCGGCCAGCCTCGCAGAGCAGGATTCCCGTTGAGCACCGCCAGGTGCGAATAAG
GGACAGTGAAGAAGGAACACCCGCTCGCGGGTGGGCCTACTTCACCTATCCTGCCCGGCTGACGCCGTTG
GATACACCAAGGAAAGTCTACACGAACCCTTTGGCAAAATCCTGTATATCGTGCGAAAAAGGATGGATAT
ACCGAAAAAATCGCTATAATGACCCCGAAGCAGGGTTATGCAGCGGAAAAGCGCTGCTTCCCTGCTGTTT
TGTGGAATATCTACCGACTGGAAACAGGCAAATGCAGGAA
[65 nt withheld, positions 2491-2555]
T
[53 nt withheld, positions 2557-2609]
C
[91 nt withheld, positions 2611-2701]
A
[49 nt withheld, positions 2703-2751]
CCTTTGACGTTGGAGTCCACGTTCTTT
[37 nt withheld, positions 2779-2815]
ACCCTATCTCGGTCTATTCTTTTGATTTATAAGGGATTTTGCCGATTTCGGCCTATTGGTTAAAAAATGA
GCTGATTTAACAAAAATTTAACGCGAATTTTAACAAAATTCAGGGCGCAAGGGCTGCTAAAGGAAGCGGA
ACACGTAGAAAGCCAGTCCGCAGAAACGGTGCTGACCCCGGATGAATGTCAGCTACTGGGCTATCTGGAC
AAGGGAAAACGCAAGCGCAAAGAGAAAGCAGGTAGCTTGCAGTGGGCTTACATGGCGATAGCTAGACTGG
GCGGTTTTATGGACAGCAAGCGAACCGGAATTGCCAGCTGGGGCGCCCTCTGGTAAGGTTGGGAAGCCCT
GCAAAGTAAACTGGATGGCTTTCTTGCCGCCAAGGATCTGATGGCGCAGGGGATCAAGATCTGATCAAGA
GACAGGATGAGGATCGTTTCGCATGATTGAACAAGATGGATTGCACGCAGGTTCTCCGGCCGCTTGGGTG
GAGAGGCTATTCGGCTATGACTGGGCACAACAGACAATCGGCTGCTCTGATGCCGCCGTGTTCCGGCTGT
CAGCGCAGGGGCGCCCGGTTCTTTTTGTCAAGACCGACCTGTCCGGTGCCCTGAATGAACTGCAGGACGA
GGCAGCGCGGCTATCGTGGCTGGCCACGACGGGCGTTCCTTGCGCAGCTGTGCTCGACGTTGTCACTGAA
GCGGGAAGGGACTGGCTGCTATTGGGCGAAGTGCCGGGGCAGGATCTCCTGTCATCCCACCTTGCTCCTG
CCGAGAAAGTATCCATCATGGCTGATGCAATGCGGCGGCTGCATACGCTTGATCCGGCTACCTGCCCATT
CGACCACCAAGCGAAACATCGCATCGAGCGAGCACGTACTCGGATGGAAGCCGGTCTTGTCGATCAGGAT
GATCTGGACGAAGAGCATCAGGGGCTCGCGCCAGCCGAACTGTTCGCCAGGCTCAAGGCGCGCATGCCCG
ACGGCGAGGATCTCGTCGTGACCCATGGCGATGCCTGCTTGCCGAATATCATGGTGGAAAATGGCCGCTT
TTCTGGATTCATCGACTGTGGCCGGCTGGGTGTGGCGGACCGCTATCAGGACATAGCGTTGGCTACCCGT
GATATTGCTGAAGAGCTTGGCGGCGAATGGGCTGACCGCTTCCTCGTGCTTTACGGTATCGCCGCTCCCG
ATTCGCAGCGCATCGCCTTCTATCGCCTTCTTGACGAGTTCTTCTGAATTGAAAAAGGAAGAGTATGAGT
ATTCAACATTTCCGTGTCGCCCTTATTCCCTTTTTTGCGGCATTTTGCCTTCCTGTTTTTGCTCACCCAG
AAACGCTGGTGAAAGTAAAAGATGCTGAAGATCAGTTGGGTGCACGAGTGGGTTACATCGAACTGGATCT
CAACAGCGGTAAGATCCTTGAGAGTTTTCGCCCCGAAGAACGTTTTCCAATGATGAGCACTTTTAAAGTT
CTGCTATGTGGCGCGGTATTATCCCGTATTGACGCCGGGCAAGAGCAACTCGGTCGCCGCATACACTATT
CTCAGAATGACTTGGTTGAGTACTCACCAGTCACAGAAAAGCATCTTACGGATGGCATGACAGTAAGAGA
ATTATGCAGTGCTGCCATAACCATGAGTGATAACACTGCGGCCAACTTACTTCTGACAACGATCGGAGGA
CCGAAGGAGCTAACCGCTTTTTTGCACAACATGGGGGATCATGTAACTCGCCTTGATCGTTGGGAACCGG
AGCTGAATGAAGCCATACCAAACGACGAGCGTGACACCACGATGCCTGTAGCAATGGCAACAACGTTGCG
CAAACTATTAACTGGCGAACTACTTACTCTAGCTTCCCGGCAACAATTAATAGACTGGATGGAGGCGGAT
AAAGTTGCAGGACCACTTCTGCGCTCGGCCCTTCCGGCTGGCTGGTTTATTGCTGATAAATCTGGAGCCG
GTGAGCGTGGGTCTCGCGGTATCATTGCAGCACTGGGGCCAGATGGTAAGCCCTCCCGTATCGTAGTTAT
CTACACGACGGGGAGTCAGGCAACTATGGATGAACGAAATAGACAGATCGCTGAGATAGGTGCCTCACTG
ATTAAGCATTGGTAACTGTCAGACCAAGTTTACTCATATATACTTTAGATTGATTTAAAACTTCATTTTT
AATTTAAAAGGATCTAGGTGAAGATCCTTTTTGATAATCTCATGACCAAAATCCCTTAACGTGAGTTTTC
GTTCCACTGAGCGTCAGACCCCGTAGAAAAGATCAAAGGATCTTCTTGAGATCCTTTTTTTCTGCGCGTA
ATCTGCTGCTTGCAAACAAAAAAACCACCGCTACCAGCGGTGGTTTGTTTGCCGGATCAAGAGCTACCAA
CTCTTTTTCCGAAGGTAACTGGCTTCAGCAGAGCGCAGATACCAAATACTGTTCTTCTAGTGTAGCCGTA
GTTAGGCCACCACTTCAAGAACTCTGTAGCACCGCCTACATACCTCGCTCTGCTAATCCTGTTACCAGTG
GCTGCTGCCAGTGGCGATAAGTCGTGTCTTACCGGGTTGGACTCAAGACGATAGTTACCGGATAAGGCGC
AGCGGTCGGGCTGAACGGGGGGTTCGTGCACACAGCCCAGCTTGGAGCGAACGACCTACACCGAACTGAG
ATACCTACAGCGTGAGCTATGAGAAAGCGCCACGCTTCCCGAAGGGAGAAAGGCGGACAGGTATCCGGTA
AGCGGCAGGGTCGGAACAGGAGAGCGCACGAGGGAGCTTCCAGGGGGAAACGCCTGGTATCTTTATAGTC
CTGTCGGGTTTCGCCACCTCTGACTTGAGCGTCGATTTTTGTGATGCTCGTCAGGGGGGCGGAGCCTATG
GAAAAACGCCAGCAACGCGGCCTTTTTACGGTTCCTGGCCTTTTGCTGGCCTTTTGCTCACATGTTCTTT
CCTGCGTTATCCCCTGATTCTGTGGATAACCGTATTACCGCCTTTGAGTGAGCTGATACCGCTCGCCGCA
GCCGAACGACCGAGCGCAGCGAGTCAGTGAGCGAGGAAGCGGAAG
