>Addgene plasmid #245863 | MlumB10 | depositor full sequence | sequence record 483421 | Full Sequence
ATTCCGGTTGATCCTGCCGGCGGCCACCGCTATTGGAATACGATTAAGACATGCGAGTCGAGAGACGTAA
GGTCTCGGCAGACCGCTCAGTAACACGTGGATAACATGCCCTAAGGTGGGGGATAATCTCGGGAAACTGA
GGATAATACCCCATAGGTCTAGCATGCTGGAATGCTACTAGGCCGAAAACTCCGGTGCCTTAGGATTGGT
CTGCGGTCTATCAGGCAGTAGTGGGTGTAATGGACCCACTAGCCCGTGACGGATATGGGCCTTGAGAGAG
GGAGCCCAGAGATGGACTCTGAGACATGAGTCCAGGCCCTACGGGGCGCAGCAGTCGCGAAAACTTCGCA
ATGGGGGAAACCCCGACGAGGGAATTCCAAGTGCCAGCACTTTGTGTTGGCTGTTCTTCTGTCTAAAAAA
CAGGAGAAGTAAGGGGCGGGTAAGACGGGTGCCAGCCGCCGCGGTAATACCCGCGCCCCAAGTGGTGGTC
GATATTATTGAGCCTAAAACGTCCGTAGCCGGTCTTCTAAATCCTTGGGTAAATCGGGCAGCTCAACTGT
CCGAATTCCGGGGAGACTGGGAGACTTGGGACCGGGAGAGGTCAGAGGTACTTCTGGGGTAGGGGTAAAA
TCCTGTAATCCTGGAAGGACCACCGGTGGCGAAGGCGTCTGACTAGAACGGATCCGACGGTGAGGGACGA
AGCCCTGGGGCGCAAACGGGATTAGATACCCCGGTAGTCCAGGGTGTAAACGCTGCGGGCTTGGTGTTGG
GGGTCCTTAGTGGGCGCCCAGTGCCGGAGAGAAGTTGTTAAGCCTGCTGCTTGGGGAGTATGTCCGCAAG
GATGAAACTTAAAGGAATTGGCGGGGGAGCACCGCAACGGGAGGAGCGTGCGGTTCAATTGGATTCAACG
CCGAAAAACTCACCAGGAGCGACGGATATATGAAGGTCAAGCCGATGACTTTACCTGATTTTCCGAGAGG
TGGTGCATGGCCGTCGTCAGTTCGTACCGTAAGGCGTTCTCTTAAGTGAGATAACGAACGAGACCCTCAC
CATTAATTGCTAGTCCCTTCTCCGGAGGGGGCGCACATTAATGGGACCGCTGGCGCTAAGTCAGAGGAAG
GAGAGGTCAACGGTAGGTCCGTATGCCCCGAATCCCCTGGGCAACACGCGCGCTACAAAGGACGGGACAA
TGGGCTTCGACACCGAAAGGTGGAGACAATCCTGAAACCCGTCCATAGTTCGGATTGGGGGCTGTAACCC
GCCCCCATGAAGCTGGATTCCGTAGTAATCGCTTGTCAACATCAAGCGGTGAATATGCCCCTGCTCCTTG
CACACACCGCCCGTCAAACCACCCGAGTTGGGTTTCAGTGAGGATGTTTCTTATTGGGGCTTTCGAACTG
AGATTCAGCAAGGAGGGTTAAGTCGTAACAAGGTATCTGTAGGGGAACCTGCAGATGGATCACCTCCTA
